Addgene plasmid #53274: pAC-ZEAX
Purpose: Contains crtE, crtB, crtI, crtY and crtZ genes of Erwinia herbicola (Pantoea agglomerans) Eho10, and thereby produces zeaxanthin in E. coli
Depositing lab: Francis X Cunningham Jr. Depositing organization: University of Maryland, College Park. Publication: Cloning and functional analysis of the beta-carotene hydroxylase of Arabidopsis thaliana. Sun Z, Gantt E, Cunningham FX Jr. J Biol Chem. 1996 Oct 4;271(40):24349-52. PubMed 8798688.
Backbone
  Vector backbone: pAC-EHER
  Backbone manufacturer: Francis X. Cunningham, Jr.
  Backbone size w/o insert (bp): 13581
  Total vector size (bp): 12478
  Modifications to backbone: The plasmid pAC-ZEAX was constructed from pAC-EHER by deletion of a 1.1-kb SalI-SalI fragment containing the Erwinia herbicola Eho10 gene (crtX) encoding zeaxanthin glucosyltransferase. The C terminal end of the idi gene was also deleted, although this was not done purposefully. The function of the product of the idi gene (ORF6), and the salutary effect of IDI on carotenoid production in E. coli were not recognized until later.
  Vector type: low copy number bacterial cloning vector
Growth in bacteria
  Bacterial resistance: Chloramphenicol, 25 μg/mL
  Growth temperature: 30°C
  Growth strain: Top10
  Growth instructions: Grow liquid cultures on a platform shaker at 28 degrees Celsius for 2-3 days in darkness for best zeaxanthin production, or grow on agar plates at room temperature for 3-7 days.
  Copy number: Low Copy
Gene/Insert
  Gene/Insert name: crtE, crtY, crtI, crtB, crtZ
  Species: Erwinia herbicola Eho10
  Mutation: Deleted idi (ORF6) and crtX genes
  GenBank ID: M87280.1
  Promoter: endogenous promoters
  Cloning method: Restriction Enzyme; 5′ cloning site NA (unknown if destroyed); 3′ cloning site NA (unknown if destroyed)
  Sequencing primers: 5′ none; 3′ none
Terms and licenses: Academic/Nonprofit Terms; Industry Terms: Not Available to Industry
Depositor comments: For better yield of low copy number pAC-based plasmids, grow liquid cultures on a platform shaker at ca. 30 degrees Celsius. When cultures reach early stationary phase, dilute 2-fold with growth medium, add spectinomycin (150 mg/liter), and "amplify" for several hours before harvest. For plasmid selection and maintenance in E. coli, use chloramphenicol at 30 mg/liter.
How to cite: pAC-ZEAX was a gift from Francis X Cunningham Jr (Addgene plasmid # 53274 ; http://n2t.net/addgene:53274 ; RRID:Addgene_53274)
