[The description below was written by a language model from this plasmid's Addgene catalogue record and pLannotate feature annotations shown in this document.]
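Description:
pAC-ZEAX is a low-copy bacterial plasmid of about 12.5 kb that makes E. coli accumulate the yellow carotenoid zeaxanthin. The feature table shows a p15A origin of replication and a chloramphenicol acetyltransferase gene driven by the cat promoter. It also shows a tetracycline resistance gene broken into fragments on either side of the carotenoid cluster, which suggests the cluster was inserted there, so selection is by chloramphenicol only. Because p15A is compatible with ColE1-type origins, the plasmid can be maintained alongside a second, common cloning or expression plasmid in the same cell.

The payload is a carotenoid biosynthesis gene cluster from Erwinia herbicola (Pantoea agglomerans) Eho10, expressed from its endogenous promoters. CrtE makes geranylgeranyl diphosphate, CrtB condenses two of these molecules into phytoene, CrtI desaturates phytoene to lycopene, CrtY cyclizes lycopene to beta-carotene, and CrtZ, encoded on the opposite strand, hydroxylates beta-carotene to zeaxanthin. The plasmid was derived from pAC-EHER by removing a roughly 1.1 kb SalI fragment carrying crtX, the zeaxanthin glucosyltransferase gene, so the pathway stops at free zeaxanthin rather than its glucosides. The same deletion unintentionally removed the C-terminal end of the adjacent idi gene (ORF6, annotated as a fragment of fni), whose beneficial effect on carotenoid yield was recognized only later. A flanking metC-like open reading frame is also annotated next to the cluster.

The associated publication concerns the cloning and functional analysis of a plant beta-carotene hydroxylase. This fits the use of pAC plasmids as pigment-producing backgrounds for colour-based testing of carotenoid enzymes supplied from a compatible second plasmid, and as a source of zeaxanthin.
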