Features (pLannotate 1.2.2; 18 found; start..end, strand, type, name):
    220..322     -  promoter       cat promoter: promoter of the E. coli cat gene encoding chloramphenicol acetyltransferase
    443..586     +  mobile_element IS1 (fragment): prokaryotic transposable element IS1
    705..760     -  rep_origin     RSF ori (fragment): Plasmids containing the RSF 1030 origin of replication can be propagated in E. coli cells that contain additional plasmids with compatible origins.
    848..1393    -  rep_origin     p15A ori: Plasmids containing the medium-copy-number p15A origin of replication can be propagated in E. coli cells that contain a second plasmid with the ColE1 origin.
   1505..1533    +  promoter       tet promoter: E. coli promoter for tetracycline efflux protein gene
   1581..1874    +  CDS            TcR (fragment): tetracycline efflux protein; tet; confers resistance to tetracycline
   1993..2913    +  CDS            crtE: CRTE_PSEVU - Experimental evidence at protein level: Swiss-Prot protein existence level 1. Catalyzes the condensation of farnesyl diphosphate (FPP) and isopentenyl diphosphate (IPP) to yield geranylgeranyl diphosphate (GGPP) needed for biosynthesis of carotenoids and diterpenes. From Pseudescherichia vulneris (Escherichia vulneris).
   2979..3884    +  CDS            fni (fragment): IDI2_PSEVU - Protein inferred from homology: Swiss-Prot protein existence level 3. Involved in the biosynthesis of isoprenoids. Catalyzes the 1,3-allylic rearrangement of the homoallylic substrate isopentenyl (IPP) to its allylic isomer, dimethylallyl diphosphate (DMAPP). From Pseudescherichia vulneris (Escherichia vulneris).
   4157..5311    +  CDS            crtY: CRTY_PSEVU - Experimental evidence at protein level: Swiss-Prot protein existence level 1. Catalyzes the cyclization reaction which converts lycopene to beta-carotene. From Pseudescherichia vulneris (Escherichia vulneris).
   5311..6783    +  CDS            crtI: CRTI_PANAN - Experimental evidence at protein level: Swiss-Prot protein existence level 1. Converts 15-cis-phytoene into all-trans-lycopene via the intermediary of all-trans-phytofluene, all-trans-zeta-carotene and all- trans-neurosporene, by the introduction of four double bonds. From Pantoea ananas (Erwinia uredovora).
   6786..7709    +  CDS            crtB: CRTB_PANAN - Experimental evidence at protein level: Swiss-Prot protein existence level 1. Involved in the biosynthesis of carotenoids. Catalyzes the condensation of two molecules of geranylgeranyl diphosphate (GGPP) to give prephytoene diphosphate (PPPP) and the subsequent rearrangement of the cyclopropylcarbinyl intermediate to yield the 15-cis-phytoene isomer. From Pantoea ananas (Erwinia uredovora).
   7654..8181    -  CDS            crtZ: CRTZ_PSEVU - Also known as crtH. Protein inferred from homology: Swiss-Prot protein existence level 3. Catalyzes the hydroxylation reaction from beta-carotene to zeaxanthin. From Pseudescherichia vulneris (Escherichia vulneris).
   8277..9410    -  CDS            metC: METC_COXBU - Experimental evidence at protein level: Swiss-Prot protein existence level 1. Catalyzes the cleavage of cystathionine to homocysteine, pyruvate and ammonia during methionine biosynthesis. From Coxiella burnetii (strain RSA 493 / Nine Mile phase I).
  10104..11004   +  CDS            TcR (fragment): tetracycline efflux protein; tet; confers resistance to tetracycline
  11508..11601   +  CDS            TcR (fragment): tetracycline efflux protein; tet; confers resistance to tetracycline
  11598..11655   -  CDS            TcR (fragment): tetracycline efflux protein; tet; confers resistance to tetracycline
  11645..11740   +  CDS            resD (fragment): REDF_ECOLI - Also known as D. Protein inferred from homology: Swiss-Prot protein existence level 3. Acts as a repressor of transcription and as a site-specific resolvase that cleaves at the RfsF site. From Escherichia coli (strain K12).
  12038..219     -  CDS            CmR (across the origin): chloramphenicol acetyltransferase; cat; confers resistance to chloramphenicol
>Addgene plasmid #53274 | pAC-ZEAX | depositor full sequence | sequence record 83289 | pAC-ZEAX sequence 12478 bps
GAATTCCGGATGAGCATTCATCAGGCGGGCAAGAATGTGAATAAAGGCCGGATAAAACTTGTGCTTATTT
TTCTTTACGGTCTTTAAAAAGGCCGTAATATCCAGCTGAACGGTCTGGTTATAGGTACATTGAGCAACTG
ACTGAAATGCCTCAAAATGTTCTTTACGATGCCATTGGGATATATCAACGGTGGTATATCCAGTGATTTT
TTTCTCCATTTTAGCTTCCTTAGCTCCTGAAAATCTCGATAACTCAAAAAATACGCCCGGTAGTGATCTT
ATTTCATTATGGTGAAAGTTGGAACCTCTTACGTGCCGATCAACGTCTCATTTTCGCCAAAAGTTGGCCC
AGGGCTTCCCGGTATCAACAGGGACACCAGGATTTATTTATTCTGCGAAGTGATCTTCCGTCACAGGTAT
TTATTCGGCGCAAAGTGCGTCGGGTGATGCTGCCAACTTACTGATTTAGTGTATGATGGTGTTTTTGAGG
TGCTCCAGTGGCTTCTGTTTCTATCAGCTGTCCCTCCTGTTCAGCTACTGACGGGGTGGTGCGTAACGGC
AAAAGCACCGCCGGACATCAGCGCTAGCGGAGTGTATACTGGCTTACTATGTTGGCACTGATGAGGGTGT
CAGTGAAGTGCTTCATGTGGCAGGAGAAAAAAGGCTGCACCGGTGCGTCAGCAGAATATGTGATACAGGA
TATATTCCGCTTCCTCGCTCACTGACTCGCTACGCTCGGTCGTTCGACTGCGGCGAGCGGAAATGGCTTA
CGAACGGGGCGGAGATTTCCTGGAAGATGCCAGGAAGATACTTAACAGGGAAGTGAGAGGGCCGCGGCAA
AGCCGTTTTTCCATAGGCTCCGCCCCCCTGACAAGCATCACGAAATCTGACGCTCAAATCAGTGGTGGCG
AAACCCGACAGGACTATAAAGATACCAGGCGTTTCCCCCTGGCGGCTCCCTCGTGCGCTCTCCTGTTCCT
GCCTTTCGGTTTACCGGTGTCATTCCGCTGTTATGGCCGCGTTTGTCTCATTCCACGCCTGACACTCAGT
TCCGGGTAGGCAGTTCGCTCCAAGCTGGACTGTATGCACGAACCCCCCGTTCAGTCCGACCGCTGCGCCT
TATCCGGTAACTATCGTCTTGAGTCCAACCCGGAAAGACATGCAAAAGCACCACTGGCAGCAGCCACTGG
TAATTGATTTAGAGGAGTTAGTCTTGAAGTCATGCGCCGGTTAAGGCTAAACTGAAAGGACAAGTTTTGG
TGACTGCGCTCCTCCAAGCCAGTTACCTCGGTTCAAAGAGTTGGTAGCTCAGAGAACCTTCGAAAAACCG
CCCTGCAAGGCGGTTTTTTCGTTTTCAGAGCAAGAGATTACGCGCAGACCAAAACGATCTCAAGAAGATC
ATCTTATTAATCAGATAAAATATTTCTAGATTTCAGTGCAATTTATCTCTTCAAATGTAGCACCTGAAGT
CAGCCCCATACGATATAAGTTGTAATTCTCATGTTTGACAGCTTATCATCGATAAGCTTTAATGCGGTAG
TTTATCACAGTTAAATTGCTAACGCAGTCAGGCACCGTGTATGAAATCTAACAATGCGCTCATCGTCATC
CTCGGCACCGTCACCCTGGATGCTGTAGGCATAGGCTTGGTTATGCCGGTACTGCCGGGCCTCTTGCGGG
ATATCGTCCATTCCGACAGCATCGCCAGTCACTATGGCGTGCTGCTAGCGCTATATGCGTTGATGCAATT
TCTATGCGCACCCGTTCTCGGAGCACTGTCCGACCGCTTTGGCCGCCGCCCAGTCCTGCTCGCTTCGCTA
CTTGGAGCCACTATCGACTACGCGATCATGGCGACCACACCCGTCCTGTGGATCTAAAGGCACAGCGTCT
CATGCTTCGCACAATGTAAAACTGCTTCAGAACCTGGCGAGAGCTATCCGCGCGGTCTACGGTTAACTGA
TACTAAAAGACAATTCAGCGGGTAACCTTGCAATGGTGAGTGGCAGTAAAGCGGGCGTTTCGCCTCATCG
CGAAATAGAAGTAATGAGACAATCCATTGACGATCACCTGGCTGGCCTGTTACCTGAAACCGACAGCCAG
GATATCGTCAGCCTTGCGATGCGTGAAGGCGTCATGGCACCCGGTAAACGGATCCGTCCGCTGCTGATGC
TGCTGGCCGCCCGCGACCTCCGCTACCAGGGCAGTATGCCTACGCTGCTCGATCTCGCCTGCGCCGTTGA
ACTGACCCATACCGCGTCGCTGATGCTCGACGACATGCCCTGCATGGACAACGCCGAGCTGCGCCGCGGT
CAGCCCACTACCCACAAAAAATTTGGTGAGAGCGTGGCGATCCTTGCCTCCGTTGGGCTGCTCTCTAAAG
CCTTTGGTCTGATCGCCGCCACCGGCGATCTGCCGGGGGAGAGGCGTGCCCAGGCGGTCAACGAGCTCTC
TACCGCCGTGGGCGTGCAGGGCCTGGTACTGGGGCAGTTTCGCGATCTTAACGATGCCGCCCTCGACCGT
ACCCCTGACGCTATCCTCAGCACCAACCACCTCAAGACCGGCATTCTGTTCAGCGCGATGCTGCAGATCG
TCGCCATTGCTTCCGCCTCGTCGCCGAGCACGCGAGAGACGCTGCACGCCTTCGCCCTCGACTTCGGCCA
GGCGTTTCAACTGCTGGACGATCTGCGTGACGATCACCCGGAAACCGGTAAAGATCGCAATAAGGACGCG
GGAAAATCGACGCTGGTCAACCGGCTGGGCGCAGACGCGGCCCGGCAAAAGCTGCGCGAGCATATTGATT
CCGCCGACAAACACCTCACTTTTGCCTGTCCGCAGGGCGGCGCCATCCGACAGTTTATGCATCTGTGGTT
TGGCCATCACCTTGCCGACTGGTCACCGGTCATGAAAATCGCCTGATACCGCCCTTTTGGGTTCAAGCAG
TACATAACGATGGAACCACATTACAGGAGTAGTGATGAATGAAGGACGAGCGCCTTGTTCAGCGTAAGAA
CGATCATCTGGATATCGTTCTCGACCCCCGTCGCGCCGTAACTCAGGCTAGCGCAGGTTTTGAGCGCTGG
CGCTTTACCCACTGCGCCCTGCCAGAGCTGAATTTTAGCGACATCACGCTGGAAACCACCTTCCTGAATC
GGCAGCTACAGGCTCCGCTGCTGATCAGCTCCATGACCGGCGGCGTTGAGCGCTCGCGCCATATCAACCG
CCACCTCGCCGAGGCGGCGCAGGTGCTAAAAATTGCGATGGGGGTGGGCTCCCAGCGCGTCGCCATTGAG
AGCGACGCGGGCTTAGGGCTGGATAAAACCCTGCGGCAGCTGGCTCCGGACGTGCCGCTGCTGGCGAACC
TCGGCGCGGCGCAGCTGACCGGCAGAAAAGGTATTGATTACGCCCGACGGGCCGTGGAGATGATCGAGGC
GGATGCGCTGATTGTGCACCTAAACCCGCTGCAGGAGGCGCTACAGCCCGGCGGCGATCGCGACTGGCGC
GGACGGCTGGCGGCTATTGAAACTCTGGTCCGCGAGCTGCCCGTTCCGCTGGTGGTGAAAGAGGTGGGAG
CCGGTATCTCCCGAACCGTGGCCGGGCAGCTGATCGATGCCGGCGTTACCGTGATTGACGTCGCGGGCGC
GGGCGGCACCAGCTGGGCCGCCGTTGAAGGCGAGCGGGCGGCCACCGAGCAGCAGCGCAGCGTGGCCAAC
GTCTTTGCCGACTGGGGGATCCCCACCGCTGAGGCGCTGGTTGACATTGCCGAGGCCTGGCCGCAGATGC
CCCTTATTGCCTCGGGCGGGATTAAAAACGGCGTCGACCAGCCGCGCTACGTTGCCGAGGCTAATCTGGT
GATCACCCACGGCGGTCTCAATACCGTACTGGATGCGCTGGCTGCCGCGACGCCGGTGCTGGCGGTGCCA
CTCTCTTTCGACCAGCCCGCCGTGGCTGCCCGGCTGGTCTATAACGGGCTGGGTCGCCGGGTATCGCGCT
TTGCCAGACAGCAGACGCTGGCGGATGAGATTGCCCAACTGCTGGGGGATGAGACGCTGCATCAGCGTCT
GGCGACGGCCCGCCAGCAGCTTAACGACGCCGGGGGCACGCCCCGTGCGGCGACCCTGATTGAACAGGCC
ATAGCAGGGAGTGAGAGCGTATCGTGAGGGATCTGATTTTAGTCGGCGGCGGCCTGGCCAACGGGCTGAT
CGCCTGGCGTCTGCGCCAGCGCTACCCGCAGCTTAACCTGCTGCTGATCGAGGCCGGGGAGCAGCCCGGC
GGGAACCATACCTGGTCATTCCATGAAGACGATCTGACTCCCGGGCAGCACGCCTGGCTGGCCCCGCTGG
TGGCCCACGCCTGGCCGGGCTATGAGGTGCAGTTTCCCGATCTTCGCCGTCGCCTCGCGCGCGGCTACTA
CTCCATTACCTCAGAGCGCTTTGCCGAGGCCCTGCATCAGGCGCTGGGGGAGAACATCTGGCTAAACTGT
TCGGTGAGCGAGGTGTTACCCAATAGCGTGCGCCTTGCCAACGGTGAGGCGCTGCTTGCCGGAGCGGTGA
TTGACGGACGCGGCGTGACCGCCAGTTCGGCGATGCAAACCGGCTATCAGCTCTTTCTTGGTCAGCAGTG
GCGGCTGACACAGCCCCACGGCCTGACCGTACCGATCCTGATGGATGCCACGGTGGCGCAGCAGCAGGGC
TATCGCTTTGTCTACACGCTGCCGCTCTCCGCCGACACGCTGCTGATCGAGGATACGCGCTACGCCAATG
TCCCGCAGCGTGATGATAATGCCCTACGCCAGACGGTTACCGACTATGCTCACAGCAAAGGGTGGCAGCT
GGCCCAGCTTGAACGCGAGGAGACCGGCTGTCTGCCGATTACCCTGGCGGGTGACATCCAGGCTCTGTGG
GCCGATGCGCCGGGCGTGCCGCGCTCGGGAATGCGGGCTGGGCTATTTCACCCTACCACTGGCTATTCGC
TGCCGCTGGCGGTGGCCCTTGCCGACGCGATTGCCGACAGCCCGCGGCTGGGCAGCGTTCCGCTCTATCA
GCTCACCCGGCAGTTTGCCGAACGCCACTGGCGCAGGCAGGGATTCTTCCGCCTGCTGAACCGGATGCTT
TTCCTGGCCGGGCGCGAGGAGAACCGCTGGCGGGTGATGCAGCGCTTTTATGGGCTGCCGGAGCCCACCG
TAGAGCGCTTTTACGCCGGTCGGCTCTCTCTCTTTGATAAGGCCCGCATTTTGACGGGCAAGCCACCGGT
TCCGCTGGGCGAAGCCTGGCGGGCGGCGCTGAACCATTTTCCTGACAGACGAGATAAAGGATGAAAAAAA
CCGTTGTGATTGGCGCAGGCTTTGGTGGCCTGGCGCTGGCGATTCGCCTGCAGGCGGCAGGGATCCCAAC
CGTACTGCTGGAGCAGCGGGACAAGCCCGGCGGTCGGGCCTACGTCTGGCATGACCAGGGCTTTACCTTT
GACGCCGGGCCGACGGTGATCACCGATCCTACCGCGCTTGAGGCGCTGTTCACCCTGGCCGGCAGGCGCA
TGGAGGATTACGTCAGGCTGCTGCCGGTAAAACCCTTCTACCGACTCTGCTGGGAGTCCGGGAAGACCCT
CGACTATGCTAACGACAGCGCCGAGCTTGAGGCGCAGATTACCCAGTTCAACCCCCGCGACGTCGAGGGC
TACCGGCGCTTTCTGGCTTACTCCCAGGCGGTATTCCAGGAGGGATATTTGCGCCTCGGCAGCGTGCCGT
TCCTCTCTTTTCGCGACATGCTGCGCGCCGGGCCGCAGCTGCTTAAGCTCCAGGCGTGGCAGAGCGTCTA
CCAGTCGGTTTCGCGCTTTATTGAGGATGAGCATCTGCGGCAGGCCTTCTCGTTCCACTCCCTGCTGGTA
GGCGGCAACCCCTTCACCACCTCGTCCATCTACACCCTGATCCACGCCCTTGAGCGGGAGTGGGGGGTCT
GGTTCCCTGAGGGCGGCACCGGGGCGCTGGTGAACGGCATGGTGAAGCTGTTTACCGATCTGGGCGGGGA
GATCGAACTCAACGCCCGGGTCGAAGAGCTGGTGGTGGCCGATAACCGCGTAAGCCAGGTCCGGCTGGCG
GATGGTCGGATCTTTGACACCGACGCCGTAGCCTCGAACGCTGACGTGGTGAACACCTATAAAAAGCTGC
TCGGCCACCATCCGGTGGGGCAGAAGCGGGCGGCAGCGCTGGAGCGCAAGAGCATGAGCAACTCGCTGTT
TGTGCTCTACTTCGGCCTGAACCAGCCTCATTCCCAGCTGGCGCACCATACCATCTGTTTTGGTCCCCGC
TACCGGGAGCTGATCGACGAGATCTTTACCGGCAGCGCGCTGGCGGATGACTTCTCGCTCTACCTGCACT
CGCCCTGCGTGACCGATCCCTCGCTCGCGCCTCCCGGCTGCGCCAGCTTCTACGTGCTGGCCCCGGTGCC
GCATCTTGGCAACGCGCCGCTGGACTGGGCGCAGGAGGGGCCGAAGCTGCGCGACCGCATCTTTGACTAC
CTTGAAGAGCGCTATATGCCCGGCCTGCGTAGCCAGCTGGTGACCCAGCGGATCTTTACCCCGGCAGACT
TCCACGACACGCTGGATGCGCATCTGGGATCGGCCTTCTCCATCGAGCCGCTGCTGACCCAAAGCGCCTG
GTTCCGCCCGCACAACCGCGACAGCGACATTGCCAACCTCTACCTGGTGGGCGCAGGTACTCACCCTGGG
GCGGGCATTCCTGGCGTAGTGGCCTCGGCGAAAGCCACCGCCAGCCTGATGATTGAGGATCTGCAATGAG
CCAACCGCCGCTGCTTGACCACGCCACGCAGACCATGGCCAACGGCTCGAAAAGTTTTGCCACCGCTGCG
AAGCTGTTCGACCCGGCCACCCGCCGTAGCGTGCTGATGCTCTACACCTGGTGCCGCCACTGCGATGACG
TCATTGACGACCAGACCCACGGCTTCGCCAGCGAGGCCGCGGCGGAGGAGGAGGCCACCCAGCGCCTGGC
CCGGCTGCGCACGCTGACCCTGGCGGCGTTTGAAGGGGCCGAGATGCAGGATCCGGCCTTCGCTGCCTTT
CAGGAGGTGGCGCTGACCCACGGTATTACGCCCCGCATGGCGCTCGATCACCTCGACGGCTTTGCGATGG
ACGTGGCTCAGACCCGCTATGTCACCTTTGAGGATACGCTGCGCTACTGCTATCACGTGGCGGGCGTGGT
GGGTCTGATGATGGCCAGGGTGATGGGCGTGCGGGATGAGCGGGTGCTGGATCGCGCCTGCGATCTGGGG
CTGGCCTTCCAGCTGACGAATATCGCCCGGGATATTATTGACGATGCGGCTATTGACCGCTGCTATCTGC
CCGCCGAGTGGCTGCAGGATGCCGGGCTGACCCCGGAGAACTATGCCGCGCGGGAGAATCGGGCCGCGCT
GGCGCGGGTGGCGGAGCGGCTTATTGATGCCGCAGAGCCGTACTACATCTCCTCCCAGGCCGGGCTACAC
GATCTGCCGCCGCGCTGCGCCTGGGCGATCGCCACCGCCCGCAGCGTCTACCGGGAGATCGGTATTAAGG
TAAAAGCGGCGGGAGGCAGCGCCTGGGATCGCCGCCAGCACACCAGCAAAGGTGAAAAAATTGCCATGCT
GATGGCGGCACCGGGGCAGGTTATTCGGGCGAAGACGACGAGGGTGACGCCGCGTCCGGCCGGTCTTTGG
CAGCGTCCCGTTTAGGCGGGCGGCCATGACGTTCACGCAGGATCGCCTGTAGGTCGGCAGGCTTGCGGGC
GTAAATAAAACCGAAGGAGACGCAGCCCTCCCGGCCGCGCACCGCGTGGTGCAGGCGGTGGGCGACGTAG
AGCCGCTTCAGGTAGCCCCGGCGCGGGATCCAGTGGAAGGGCCAGCGCTGATGCACCAGACCGTCGTGCA
CCAGGAAGTAGAGCAGGCCATAGACCGTCATGCCGCAGCCAATCCACTGCAGGGGCCAAACGCCCGCCGT
GCCCACGGCAATCAGCGCGATAGCCACCCCGGCAAACACCACCGCAAAGAGATCGTTTAGCTCAAATACG
CCCTTGCGCGGGGTATGGTGTGACTCATGCCAGCGCCATCCCCAGCCGTGCATAATGTAGCGGTGGGTAA
ACGCGGCGATGCCCTCCATCGCAATAACGCTCAAGATGACGATTAAACTATTTACTAGCATAGCGGTGCG
CGCTCCTGCGACTCAGACTGGCTTAATCAAAACCCTTAGCCTCTAAGCATAGTCGCAATCGCAGGCGGCG
CGCATCGGTATCAGGCCAGAGCCTGCTGCAGATCCGCCAGCAGATCCTTCTCATCCTCAATGCCCACCGA
CAGGCGGATCAGCTGCGGCGTAATGCCGTTCGCCAGGCGCTGCGCCAGCGGGATCGAGGCGTGGGTCATA
CTGAACGGCTGGCTCACCAGGCTCTCAACGCCGCCCAGGCTCTCAGCGAGGGTAAACAGCTTCAGTTTAC
TGATCACCTCTGCCGCACGCTGGTCGTCGCCTTTGATCACGATGGAGATCATGCCGCCCGGCTGAGCCAT
CTGCTGGCGCGCGAGGGCATACTGCGGGTGGGATGTCAGCCACGGGAACCAGACTTTCTCGACCTGCGGC
TGCTGCTCAAGCCAGCGGGCCAGCGCCAGGGCGTTGCTGCTGTGGCGCTCGATGCGCAGGGCGAGGGTGC
GGATCCCGCGCAGGGTCAGGAAGCTGCTGAACGGATCGAGCACGCCGCCCACCGCATTTTGCAGGTAGCC
CAGCTTCTCCGCCAGCGCCGGACGATCGCCCACCACCGCCAGCCCGGCGACCACGTCGGAGTGGCCGTTG
AGGTATTTGGTGGCCGAGTGCACCACGATATCAAAGCCCAGCGTCAGCGGGCGGTGGATCAGCGGCGAGG
CAAAGGTATTATCTGCCACGCTAATCACGTTATGACGGCGGGCGATCTCAGCGATAGCCGCCAGGTCCGC
CAGCTTCAACAGCGGGTTGGTGGGGGTCTCTACCCAGATCATCCGCGTGTCGGGACGGATGGCGGCCTCC
AGTCCGGCGAGATCGTCCGGCTTCACCCAGCTCACCTGTAGTCCGGTGCTGCGGCGGCGTACGTTCTCAA
TCAGGCGGTAGGTGCCACCGTAGACGTCGTCAATGGCGACGATATGGCTATCTTTATCCAGCAGCTCCAG
TACGGTAGAGATTGCTGCCAGGCCGGAGGCAAAAGCGTAGCCGCGTGTGCCGCCCTCCAGCTCGGCGATA
GCGCTCTCCAGGGCGTGGCGGGTTGGGTTGCCGCTGCGGGAGTATTCGTAGCCGGTGTGCTGGCCCGGTG
CAGGCTGGGCAAAGGTTGAGGTGGCATAGATAGGCGGCATCACTGCCCCGTGCTGGTCGTTAAAGGCCCC
GCTATGCACGCTGAGGGTTGCCAGGGCGCTAGCAGGCGCGGCGGGCGCGGGCCGATCATCATCCTGCAAG
CCCTGCTGGCGCAGCCACTCATCGTTAAACATGCGGGAGAGATATTTATTGCCGCTGTCGCAGGCGAAGG
TCACCACCCGCTTCGGCGTCGTCTGGGCCTGGCAGTAGCGTAGCGCGGCGGCCAGCAGGGTGCCGGTAGA
GGAGCCGGCCAGCACCCCCTCCGTCTGTAACAGCTGACGAGCGGTGGCAAAGGCCTCTGCATCCGTGACC
CGATACGCCTGGCGGACATTCTCCAGCTGGGCGAGGGGAGGGATAAAGTCCTCCCCAATCCCTTCGACGC
GCCAGGATCCCGCCTCGCCGTGCTGTCCGGTCTCAACCTGATCCGCCAGAATCGAGCCAACGGGATCGGC
CAGCACGAATTCGGTATGCGGAGAGTGTTTGGCAAACCATGCCTGCAAGCCACCCAGCGTGCCGCCGGAG
CCAACGCCTACTACCACGGCATCAACCCTGCCTGCCAGCTGGTCGAACAGCTCCGGTGCGGTGGTGGTGG
CGTGCGCCAGCGGGTTGGCCGGGTTAGAGAACTGATCAATATAGTAAGCACCCGGCGTCTCCTCTGCCAG
GCGGCGGGCGTAGTCCTGATAGTACTCCGGGTGGCCCTTTGTCACGTCGGAGCGGGTCAGGCGCACATCA
ACACCCAGCGCACGCAGGTGGTAGATCCTCTACGCCGGACGCATCGTGGCCGGCATCACCGGCGCCACAG
GTGCGGTTGCTGGCGCCTATATCGCCGACATCACCGATGGGGAAGATCGGGCTCGCCACTTCGGGCTCAT
GAGCGCTTGTTTCGGCGTGGGTATGGTGGCAGGCCCCGTGGCCGGGGGACTGTTGGGCGCCATCTCCTTG
CATGCACCATTCCTTGCGGCGGCGGTGCTCAACGGCCTCAACCTACTACTGGGCTGCTTCCTAATGCAGG
AGTCGCATAAGGGAGAGCGTCGACCGATGCCCTTGAGAGCCTTCAACCCAGTCAGCTCCTTCCGGTGGGC
GCGGGGCATGACTATCGTCGCCGCACTTATGACTGTCTTCTTTATCATGCAACTCGTAGGACAGGTGCCG
GCAGCGCTCTGGGTCATTTTCGGCGAGGACCGCTTTCGCTGGAGCGCGACGATGATCGGCCTGTCGCTTG
CGGTATTCGGAATCTTGCACGCCCTCGCTCAAGCCTTCGTCACTGGTCCCGCCACCAAACGTTTCGGCGA
GAAGCAGGCCATTATCGCCGGCATGGCGGCCGACGCGCTGGGCTACGTCTTGCTGGCGTTCGCGACGCGA
GGCTGGATGGCCTTCCCCATTATGATTCTTCTCGCTTCCGGCGGCATCGGGATGCCCGCGTTGCAGGCCA
TGCTGTCCAGGCAGGTAGATGACGACCATCAGGGACAGCTTCAAGGATCGCTCGCGGCTCTTACCAGCCT
AACTTCGATCACTGGACCGCTGATCGTCACGGCGATTTATGCCGCCTCGGCGAGCACATGGAACGGGTTG
GCATGGATTGTAGGCGCCGCCCTATACCTTGTCTGCCTCCCCGCGTTGCGTCGCGGTGCATGGAGCCGGG
CCACCTCGACCTGAATGGAAGCCGGCGGCACCTCGCTAACGGATTCACCACTCCAAGAATTGGAGCCAAT
CAATTCTTGCGGAGAACTGTGAATGCGCAAACCAACCCTTGGCAGAACATATCCATCGCGTCCGCCATCT
CCAGCAGCCGCACGCGGCGCATCTCGGGCAGCGTTGGGTCCTGGCCACGGGTGCGCATGATCGTGCTCCT
GTCGTTGAGGACCCGGCTAGGCTGGCGGGGTTGCCTTACTGGTTAGCAGAATGAATCACCGATACGCGAG
CGAACGTGAAGCGACTGCTGCTGCAAAACGTCTGCGACCTGAGCAACAACATGAATGGTCTTCGGTTTCC
GTGTTTCGTAAAGTCTGGAAACGCGGAAGTCCCCTACGTGCTGCTGAAGTTGCCCGCAACAGAGAGTGGA
ACCAACCGGTGATACCACGATACTATGACTGAGAGTCAACGCCATGAGCGGCCTCATTTCTTATTCTGAG
TTACAACAGTCCGCACCGCTGTCCGGTAGCTCCTTCCGGTGGGCGCGGGGCATGACTATCGTCGCCGCAC
TTATGACTGTCTTCTTTATCATGCAACTCGTAGGACAGGTGCCGGCAGCGCCCAACAGTCCCCCGGCCAC
GGGGCCTGCCACCATACCCACGCCGAAACAAGCGCCCTGCACCATTATGTTCCGGATCTGCATCGCAGGA
TGCTGCTGGCTACCCTGTGGAACACCTACATCTGTATTAACGAAGCGCTAACCGTTTTTATCAGGCTCTG
GGAGGCAGAATAAATGATCATATCGTCAATTATTACCTCCACGGGGAGAGCCTGAGCAAACTGGCCTCAG
GCATTTGAGAAGCACACGGTCACACTGCTTCCGGTAGTCAATAAACCGGTAAACCAGCAATAGACATAAG
CGGCTATTTAACGACCCTGCCCTGAACCGACGACCGGGTCGAATTTGCTTTCGAATTTCTGCCATTCATC
CGCTTATTATCACTTATTCAGGCGTAGCACCAGGCGTTTAAGGGCACCAATAACTGCCTTAAAAAAATTA
CGCCCCGCCCTGCCACTCATCGCAGTACTGTTGTAATTCATTAAGCATTCTGCCGACATGGAAGCCATCA
CAGACGGCATGATGAACCTGAATCGCCAGCGGCATCAGCACCTTGTCGCCTTGCGTATAATATTTGCCCA
TGGTGAAAACGGGGGCGAAGAAGTTGTCCATATTGGCCACGTTTAAATCAAAACTGGTGAAACTCACCCA
GGGATTGGCTGAGACGAAAAACATATTCTCAATAAACCCTTTAGGGAAATAGGCCAGGTTTTCACCGTAA
CACGCCACATCTTGCGAATATATGTGTAGAAACTGCCGGAAATCGTCGTGGTATTCACTCCAGAGCGATG
AAAACGTTTCAGTTTGCTCATGGAAAACGGTGTAACAAGGGTGAACACTATCCCATATCACCAGCTCACC
GTCTTTCATTGCCATACG
