>Addgene plasmid #53274 | pAC-ZEAX | addgene partial sequence | sequence record 91383 | pBRrevBam 5'-GGTGATGTCGGCGATATAGG-3'
CCACGATGCGTCCGGCGTAGAGGATCTACCACCTGCGTGCGCTGGGTGTTGATGTGCGCCTGACCCGCTC
CGACGTGACAAAGGGCCACCCGGAGTACTATCAGGACTACGCCCGCCGCCTGGCAGAGGAGACGCCGGGT
GCTTACTATATTGATCAGTTCTCTAACCCGGCCAACCCGCTGGCGCACGCCACCACCACCGCACCGGAGC
TGTTCGACCAGCTGGCAGGCAGGGTTGATGCCGTGGTAGTAGGCGTTGGCTCCGGCGGCACGCTGGGTGG
CTTGCAGGCATGGTTTGCCAAACACTCTCCGCATACCGAATTCGTGCTGGCCGATCCCGTTGGCTCGATT
CTGGCGGATCAGGTTGAGACCGGACAGCACGGCGAGGCGGGATCCTGGCGCGTCGAAGGGATTGGGGAGG
ACTTTATCCCTCCCCTCGCCCAGCTGGAGAATGTCCGCCAGGCGTATCGGGTCACGGATGCAGAGGCCTT
TGCCACCGCTCGTCAGCTGTTACAGACGGAGGGGGTGCTGGCCGGCTCCTCTACCGGCACCCTGCTGG
