>Addgene plasmid #53274 | pAC-ZEAX | addgene partial sequence | sequence record 91455 | pBRforBam 5'-CTTGGAGCCACTATCGAC-3'
GAGAGCTATCCGCGCGGTCTACGGTTAACTGATACTAAAAGACAATTCAGCGGGTAACCTTGCAATGGTG
AGTGGCAGTAAAGCGGGCGTTTCGCCTCATCGCGAAATAGAAGTAATGAGACAATCCATTGACGATCACC
TGGCTGGCCTGTTACCTGAAACCGACAGCCAGGATATCGTCAGCCTTGCGATGCGTGAAGGCGTCATGGC
ACCCGGTAAACGGATCCGTCCGCTGCTGATGCTGCTGGCCGCCCGCGACCTCCGCTACCAGGGCAGTATG
CCTACGCTGCTCGATCTCGCCTGCGCCGTTGAACTGACCCATACCGCGTCGCTGATGCTCGACGACATGC
CCTGCATGGACAACGCCGAGCTGCGCCGCGGTCAGCCCACTACCCACAAAAAATTTGGTGAGAGCGTGGC
GATCCTTGCCTCCGTTGGGCTGCTCTCTAAAGCCTTTGGTCTGATCGCCGCCACCGG
