>Addgene plasmid #53274 | pAC-ZEAX | addgene partial sequence | sequence record 92867 | crtI-R 5'-cgccaatcacaacggttt-3'
ATGGTTCAGCGCCGCCCGCCAGGCTTCGCCCAGCGGAACCGGTGGCTTGCCCGTCAAAATGCGGGCCTTA
TCAAAGAGAGAGAGCCGACCGGCGTAAAAGCGCTCTACGGTGGGCTCCGGCAGCCCATAAAAGCGCTGCA
TCACCCGCCAGCGGTTCTCCTCGCGCCCGGCCAGGAAAAGCATCCGGTTCAGCAGGCGGAAGAATCCCTG
CCTGCGCCAGTGGCGTTCGGCAAACTGCCGGGTGAGCTGATAGAGCGGAACGCTGCCCAGCCGCGGGCTG
TCGGCAATCGCGTCGGCAAGGGCCACCGCCAGCGGCAGCGAATAGCCAGTGGTAGGGTGAAATAGCCCAG
CCCGCATTCCCGAGCGCGGCACGCCCGGCGCATCGGCCCACAGAGCCTGGATGTCACCCGCCAGGGTAAT
CGGCAGACAGCCGGTCTCCTCGCGTTCAAGCTGGGCCAGCTGCCACCCTTTGCTGTGAGCATAGTCGGTA
ACCGTCTGGCGTAGGGCATTATCATCACGCTGCGGGACATTGGCGTAGCGCGTATCCTCGATCAGCAGCG
TGTCGGCGGAGAGCGGCAGCGTGTAGACAAAGCGATAGCCCTGCTGCTGCGCCACCGTGGCATCCATCAG
GATCGGTACGGTCAGGCCGTGGGGCTGTGTCAGCCGCCACTGCTGACCAAGAAAGAGCTGATAGCCGGTT
TGCATCGCCGAACTGGCGGTCACGCCGCGTCCGTCAATCACCGCTCCGGCAAGCAGCGCCTCACCGTTGG
CAAGGCGCACGCTATTGG
