>Addgene plasmid #53274 | pAC-ZEAX | addgene partial sequence | sequence record 92871 | crtI-F 5'-cgacattgccaacctctacc-3'
GGCGGGCATTCCTGGCGTAGTGGCCTCGGCGAAAGCCACCGCCAGCCTGATGATTGAGGATCTGCAATGA
GCCAACCGCCGCTGCTTGACCACGCCACGCAGACCATGGCCAACGGCTCGAAAAGTTTTGCCACCGCTGC
GAAGCTGTTCGACCCGGCCACCCGCCGTAGCGTGCTGATGCTCTACACCTGGTGCCGCCACTGCGATGAC
GTCATTGACGACCAGACCCACGGCTTCGCCAGCGAGGCCGCGGCGGAGGAGGAGGCCACCCAGCGCCTGG
CCCGGCTGCGCACGCTGACCCTGGCGGCGTTTGAAGGGGCCGAGATGCAGGATCCGGCCTTCGCTGCCTT
TCAGGAGGTGGCGCTGACCCACGGTATTACGCCCCGCATGGCGCTCGATCACCTCGACGGCTTTGCGATG
GACGTGGCTCAGACCCGCTATGTCACCTTTGAGGATACGCTGCGCTACTGCTATCACGTGGCGGGCGTGG
TGGGTCTGATGATGGCCAGGGTGATGGGCGTGCGGGATGAGCGGGTGCTGGATCGCGCCTGCGATCTGGG
GCTGGCCTTCCAGCTGACGAATATCGCCCGGGATATTATTGACGATGCGGCTATTGACCGCTGCTATCTG
CCCGCCGAGTGGCTGCAGGATGCCGGGCTGACCCCGGAGAACTATGCCGCGCGGGAGAATCGGGCCGCGC
TGGCGCGGGTGGCGGAGCGGCTTATTGATGCCGCAGAGCCGTACTACATCTCCTCCCAGGCCGGGCTACA
CGATCTGCCGCCGCGCTGCGCC
