>Addgene plasmid #53274 | pAC-ZEAX | addgene partial sequence | sequence record 92872 | crtE-F 5'-atctgtggtttggccatca-3'
AGCAGTACATAACGATGGAACCACATTACAGGAGTAGTGATGAATGAAGGACGAGCGCCTTGTTCAGCGT
AAGAACGATCATCTGGATATCGTTCTCGACCCCCGTCGCGCCGTAACTCAGGCTAGCGCAGGTTTTGAGC
GCTGGCGCTTTACCCACTGCGCCCTGCCAGAGCTGAATTTTAGCGACATCACGCTGGAAACCACCTTCCT
GAATCGGCAGCTACAGGCTCCGCTGCTGATCAGCTCCATGACCGGCGGCGTTGAGCGCTCGCGCCATATC
AACCGCCACCTCGCCGAGGCGGCGCAGGTGCTAAAAATTGCGATGGGGGTGGGCTCCCAGCGCGTCGCCA
TTGAGAGCGACGCGGGCTTAGGGCTGGATAAAACCCTGCGGCAGCTGGCTCCGGACGTGCCGCTGCTGGC
GAACCTCGGCGCGGCGCAGCTGACCGGCAGAAAAGGTATTGATTACGCCCGACGGGCCGTGGAGATGATC
GAGGCGGATGCGCTGATTGTGCACCTAAACCCGCTGCAGGAGGCGCTACAGCCCGGCGGCGATCGCGACT
GGCGCGGACGGCTGGCGGCTATTGAAACTCTGGTCCGCGAGCTGCCCGTTCCGCTGGTGGTGAAAGAGGT
GGGAGCCGGTATCTCCCGAACCGTGGCCGGGCAGCTGATCGATGCCGGCGTTACCGTGATTGACGTCGCG
GGCGCGGGCGGCACCAGCTGGGC
